>Addgene plasmid #148024 | pnYC-NvSGB1_Y | depositor full sequence | sequence record 290471 | Full Sequence
GGTATGGCAATGAAAGACGGTGAGCTGGTGATATGGGATAGTGTTCACCCTTGTTACACCGTTTTCCATG
AGCAAACTGAAACGTTTTCATCGCTCTGGAGTGAATACCACGACGATTTCCGGCAGTTTCTACACATATA
TTCGCAAGATGTGGCGTGTTACGGTGAAAACCTGGCCTATTTCCCTAAAGGGTTTATTGAGAATATGTTT
TTCGTCTCAGCCAATCCCTGGGTGAGTTTCACCAGTTTTGATTTAAACGTGGCCAATATGGACAACTTCT
TCGCCCCCGTTTTCACCATGGGCAAATATTATACGCAAGGCGACAAGGTGCTGATGCCGCTGGCGATTCA
GGTTCATCATGCCGTCTGTGATGGCTTCCATGTCGGCAGAATGCTTAATGAATTACAACAGTACTGCGAT
GAGTGGCAGGGCGGGGCGTAATTTTTTTAAGGCAGTTATTGGTGCCCTTAAACGCCTGGTGCTACGCCTG
AATAAGTGATAATAAGCGGATGAATGGCAGAAATTCGAAAGCAAATTCGACCCGGTCGTCGGTTCAGGGC
AGGGTCGTTAAATAGCCGCTTATGTCTATTGCTGGTTTACCGGTTTATTGACTACCGGAAGCAGTGTGAC
CGTGTGCTTCTCAAATGCCTGAGGCCAGTTTGCTCAGGCTCTCCCCGTGGAGGTAATAATTGACGATATG
ATCATTTATTCTGCCTCCCAGAGCCTGATAAAAACGGTTAGCGCTTCGTTAATACAGATGTAGGTGTTCC
ACAGGGTAGCCAGCAGCATCCTGCGATGCAGATCCGGAACATAATGGTGCAGGGCGCTTGTTTCGGCGTG
GGTATGGTGGCAGGCCCCGTGGCCGGGGGACTGTTGGGCGCTGCCGGCACCTGTCCTACGAGTTGCATGA
TAAAGAAGACAGTCATAAGTGCGGCGACGATAGTCATGCCCCGCGCCCACCGGAAGGAGCTACCGGACAG
CGGTGCGGACTGTTGTAACTCAGAATAAGAAATGAGGCCGCTCATGGCGTTGACTCTCAGTCATAGTATC
GTGGTATCACCGGTTGGTTCCACTCTCTGTTGCGGGCAACTTCAGCAGCACGTAGGGGACTTCCGCGTTT
CCAGACTTTACGAAACACGGAAACCGAAGACCATTCATGTTGTTGCTCAGGTCGCAGACGTTTTGCAGCA
GCAGTCGCTTCACGTTCGCTCGCGTATCGGTGATTCATTCTGCTAACCAGTAAGGCAACCCCGCCAGCCT
AGCCGGGTCCTCAACGACAGGAGCACGATCATGCGCACCCGTGGCCAGGACCCAACGCTGCCCGAGATGC
GCCGCGTGCGGCTGCTGGAGATGGCGGACGCGATGGATATGTTCTGCCAAGGGTTGGTTTGCGCATTCAC
AGTTCTCCGCAAGAATTGATTGGCTCCAATTCTTGGAGTGGTGAATCCGTTAGCGAGGTGCCGCCGGCTT
CCATTCAGGTCGAGGTGGCCCGGCTCCATGCACCGCGACGCAACGCGGGGAGGCAGACAAGGTATAGGGC
GGCGCCTACAATCCATGCCAACCCGTTCCATGTGCTCGCCGAGGCGGCATAAATCGCCGTGACGATCAGC
GGTCCAGTGATCGAAGTTAGGCTGGTAAGAGCCGCGAGCGATCCTTGAAGCTGTCCCTGATGGTCGTCAT
CTACCTGCCTGGACAGCATGGCCTGCAACGCGGGCATCCCGATGCCGCCGGAAGCGAGAAGAATCATAAT
GGGGAAGGCCATCCAGCCTCGCGTCGCGAACGCCAGCAAGACGTAGCCCAGCGCGTCGGCCGCCATGCCG
GCGATAATGGCCTGCTTCTCGCCGAAACGTTTGGTGGCGGGACCAGTGACGAAGGCTTGAGCGAGGGCGT
GCAAGATTCCGAATACCGCAAGCGACAGGCCGATCATCGTCGCGCTCCAGCGAAAGCGGTCCTCGCCGAA
AATGACCCAGAGCGCTGCCGGCACCTGTCCTACGAGTTGCATGATAAAGAAGACAGTCATAAGTGCGGCG
ACGATAGTCATGCCCCGCGCCCACCGGAAGGAGCTGACTGGGTTGAAGGCTCTCAAGGGCATCGGTCGAC
GCTCTCCCTTATGCGACTCCTGCATTAGGAAGCAGCCCAGTAGTAGGTTGAGGCCGTTGAGCACCGCCGC
CGCAAGGAATGGTGCATGCAAGGAGATGGCGCCCAACAGTCCCCCGGCCACGGGGCCTGCCACCATACCC
ACGCCGAAACAAGCGCTCATGAGCCCGAAGTGGCGAGCCCGATCTTCCCCATCGGTGATGTCGGCGATAT
AGGCGCCAGCAACCGCACCTGTGGCGCCGGTGATGCCGGCCACGATGCGTCCGGCGTAGAGGATCAGACT
AAGATCTCGATCCCGCGAAATTAATACGACTCACTATAGGGGAATTGTGAGCGGATAACAATTCCCCACT
AGTAATAATTTTGTTTAACTTTAAGAAGGAGATATACCATGGGCAGCAGCTGGAGCCACCCGCAGTTCGA
AAAAAGCGGTAGCGGTAGCATGCAGTATAAACTGATTCTGAATGGCAAAACCCTGAAAGGTGAAACCACC
ACCGAAGCAGTTGATGCAGCCACCGCAGAAAAAGTTTTTAAACAGTATGCCAATGATAACGGCGTTGATG
GTGAATGGACCTATGATGATGCAACCAAAACCTATACCGTTACCGAAAGCAGCGGTACCGGCAGCGGCGA
AAACCTTTACTTCCAGGGCCATATGCTCGAGCTTAAGCAATTGGGATCCTAATAGTCTAGAGCTAGCCCT
AGGAGATCCGGCTGCTAACAAAGCCCGAAAGGAAGCTGAGTTGGCTGCTGCCACCGCTGAGCAATAACTA
GCATAACCCCTTGGGGCCTCTAAACGGGTCTTGAGGGGTTTTTTGCTGAAAGGAGGAACTATATCCGGAT
ATCCCGCAAGAGGCCCGGCAGTACCGGCATAACCAAGCCTATGCCTACAGCATCCAGGGTGACGGTGCCG
AGGATGACGATGAGCGCATTGTTAGATTTCATACACGGTGCCTGACTGCGTTAGCAATTTAACTGTGATA
AACTACCGCATTAAAGCTTATCGATGATAAGCTGTCAAACATGAGAATTACAACTTATATCGTATGGGGC
TGACTTCAGGTGCTACATTTGAAGAGATAAATTGCACTGAAATCAAGAAATATTTTATCTGATTAATAAG
ATGATCTTCTTGAGATCGTTTTGGTCTGCGCGTAATCTCTTGCTCTGAAAACGAAAAAACCGCCTTGCAG
GGCGGTTTTTCGAAGGTTCTCTGAGCTACCAACTCTTTGAACCGAGGTAACTGGCTTGGAGGAGCGCAGT
CACCAAAACTTGTCCTTTCAGTTTAGCCTTAACCGGCGCATGACTTCAAGACTAACTCCTCTAAATCAAT
TACCAGTGGCTGCTGCCAGTGGTGCTTTTGCATGTCTTTCCGGGTTGGACTCAAGACGATAGTTACCGGA
TAAGGCGCAGCGGTCGGACTGAACGGGGGGTTCGTGCATACAGTCCAGCTTGGAGCGAACTGCCTACCCG
GAACTGAGTGTCAGGCGTGGAATGAGACAAACGCGGCCATAACAGCGGAATGACACCGGTAAACCGAAAG
GCAGGAACAGGAGAGCGCACGAGGGAGCCGCCAGGGGGAAACGCCTGGTATCTTTATAGTCCTGTCGGGT
TTCGCCACCACTGATTTGAGCGTCAGATTTCGTGATGCTTGTCAGGGGGGCGGAGCCTATGGAAAAACGG
CTTTGCCGCGGCCCTCTCACTTCCCTGTTAAGTATCTTCCTGGCATCTTCCAGGAAATCTCCGCCCCGTT
CGTAAGCCATTTCCGCTCGCCGCAGTCGAACGACCGAGCGTAGCGAGTCAGTGAGCGAGGAAGCGGAATA
TATCCTGTATCACATATTCTGCTGACGCACCGGTGCAGCCTTTTTTCTCCTGCCACATGAAGCACTTCAC
TGACACCCTCATCAGTGCCAACATAGTAAGCCAGTATACACTCCCCTAGCGCTGATGTCCGGCGGTGCTT
TTGCCGTTACGCACCACCCCGTCAGTAGCTGAACAGGAGGGACAGCTGATAGAAACAGAAGCCACTGGAG
CACCTCAAAAACACCATCATACACTAAATCAGTAAGTTGGCAGCATCACCCGACGCACTTTGCGCCGAAT
AAATACCTGTGACGGAAGATCACTTCGCAGAATAAATAAATCCTGGTGTCCCTGTTGATACCGGGAAGCC
CTGGGCCAACTTTTGGCGAAAATGAGACGTTGATCGGCACGTAAGAGGTTCCAACTTTCACCATAATGAA
ATAAGATCACTACCGGGCGTATTTTTTGAGTTATCGAGATTTTCAGGAGCTAAGGAAGCTAAAATGGAGA
AAAAAATCACTGGATATACCACCGTTGATATATCCCAATGGCATCGTAAAGAACATTTTGAGGCATTTCA
GTCAGTTGCTCAATGTACCTATAACCAGACCGTTCAGCTGGATATTACGGCCTTTTTAAAGACCGTAAAG
AAAAATAAGCACAAGTTTTATCCGGCCTTTATTCACATTCTTGCCCGCCTGATGAATGCTCATCCGGAAT
TC
Features (pLannotate 1.2.2; 18 found; start..end, strand, type, name):
    739..834     -  CDS            resD (fragment): REDF_ECOLI - Also known as D. Protein inferred from homology: Swiss-Prot protein existence level 3. Acts as a repressor of transcription and as a site-specific resolvase that cleaves at the RfsF site. From Escherichia coli (strain K12).
    824..881     +  CDS            TcR (fragment): tetracycline efflux protein; tet; confers resistance to tetracycline
    878..971     -  CDS            TcR (fragment): tetracycline efflux protein; tet; confers resistance to tetracycline
   1475..2375    -  CDS            TcR (fragment): tetracycline efflux protein; tet; confers resistance to tetracycline
   2402..2420    +  promoter       T7 promoter: promoter for bacteriophage T7 RNA polymerase
   2421..2445    +  protein_bind   lac operator: The lac repressor binds to the lac operator to inhibit transcription in E. coli. This inhibition can be relieved by adding lactose or isopropyl-β-D-thiogalactopyranoside (IPTG). lac repressor encoded by lacI
   2460..2482    +  RBS            RBS: efficient ribosome binding site from bacteriophage T7 gene 10 (Olins and Rangwala, 1989)
   2501..2523    +  CDS            Strep-Tag II (fragment): peptide that binds Strep-Tactin®, an engineered form of streptavidin
   2546..2707    +  CDS            spg (fragment): SPG1_STRSG - Experimental evidence at protein level: Swiss-Prot protein existence level 1. Binds to the constant Fc region of IgG with high affinity. From Streptococcus sp. group G.
   2811..2860    +  CDS            SET1 (fragment): solubility-enhancement tag derived from T7 phage gene 10B
   2868..2915    +  terminator     T7 terminator: transcription terminator for bacteriophage T7 RNA polymerase
   2938..3042    -  CDS            TcR (fragment): tetracycline efflux protein; tet; confers resistance to tetracycline
   3090..3118    -  promoter       tet promoter: E. coli promoter for tetracycline efflux protein gene
   3230..3775    +  rep_origin     p15A ori: Plasmids containing the medium-copy-number p15A origin of replication can be propagated in E. coli cells that contain a second plasmid with the ColE1 origin.
   3863..3918    +  rep_origin     RSF ori (fragment): Plasmids containing the RSF 1030 origin of replication can be propagated in E. coli cells that contain additional plasmids with compatible origins.
   4037..4180    -  mobile_element IS1 (fragment): prokaryotic transposable element IS1
   4301..4403    +  promoter       cat promoter: promoter of the E. coli cat gene encoding chloramphenicol acetyltransferase
   4404..441     +  CDS            CmR (across the origin): chloramphenicol acetyltransferase; cat; confers resistance to chloramphenicol
