[The description below was written by a language model from this plasmid's Addgene catalogue record and pLannotate feature annotations shown in this document.]
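Description:
pnYC-NvSGB1_Y is an empty bacterial expression backbone of the pnYC family, intended for T7-driven protein production in E. coli. It is associated with work on assembling multiprotein complexes by co-expression. The 4.6 kb plasmid replicates from a p15A origin, catalogued as low copy. This origin is compatible with ColE1-type plasmids, so the vector can be kept in the same cell as a second expression plasmid. Selection is by chloramphenicol, through a cat promoter and chloramphenicol acetyltransferase gene that span the sequence numbering origin. The feature table also shows several disrupted tetracycline efflux gene fragments, a tet promoter, an IS1 fragment and short resD and RSF ori matches. These appear to be non-functional remnants of an older p15A cloning vector lineage rather than working parts, and tetracycline is not listed as a selection.

The expression cassette has a T7 promoter followed directly by a lac operator, so transcription depends on T7 RNA polymerase and is repressed by LacI until induced with IPTG or lactose. No lacI gene is annotated on the plasmid. Downstream are the strong phage T7 gene 10 ribosome binding site, a Strep-Tag II match and a fragment of streptococcal protein G. The protein G fragment is consistent with the "GB1" in the name, a domain commonly used as a solubility-enhancing fusion partner. A short match to a gene 10-derived sequence and the T7 terminator close the unit. No insert is present. A gene of interest would presumably be cloned after the tag region to give an N-terminally Strep- and GB1-tagged fusion, but the record does not describe the cloning sites or any protease cleavage site. The depositor sequence may be theoretical.
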