Addgene plasmid #148024: pnYC-NvSGB1_Y
Purpose: (Empty Backbone) Bacterial Expression vector
Depositing lab: Elisa Izaurralde. Depositing organization: Max Planck Institute for Developmental Biology. Publication: Deciphering correct strategies for multiprotein complex assembly by co-expression: application to complexes as large as the histone octamer. Diebold ML, Fribourg S, Koch M, Metzger T, Romier C. J Struct Biol. 2011 Aug;175(2):178-88. doi: 10.1016/j.jsb.2011.02.001. Epub 2011 Feb 12. PubMed 21320604.
Backbone
  Vector backbone: pnYC
  Vector type: Bacterial Expression
Growth in bacteria
  Bacterial resistance: Chloramphenicol, 25 μg/mL
  Growth temperature: 37°C
  Growth strain: DH5alpha
  Copy number: Low Copy
Gene/Insert
  Gene/Insert name: None
Terms and licenses: Academic/Nonprofit Terms; Industry Terms: Not Available to Industry
Depositor comments: Plasmids from this collection were made available to the research community and donated after the lab closed. Please note that the sequence provided by the depositing laboratory may be theoretical/predicted or based on Sanger sequencing results. There may be discrepancies between sequencing results obtained by Addgene and the depositor sequence. If an Addgene verified sequence is not available, please contact before placing your order to request that our lab fully sequence the plasmid.
How to cite: pnYC-NvSGB1_Y was a gift from Elisa Izaurralde (Addgene plasmid # 148024 ; http://n2t.net/addgene:148024 ; RRID:Addgene_148024)
